Addgene plasmid #218184: GEARBOCS-SPARCL1-GeneTRAP
Purpose: To KO and genetrap mouse Hevin simultaneously
Depositing lab: Cagla Eroglu. Depositing organization: Duke University. Publication: GEARBOCS: An Adeno Associated Virus Tool for In Vivo Gene Editing in Astrocytes. Bindu DS, Tan CX, Savage JT, Eroglu C. bioRxiv. 2023 Jan 19:2023.01.17.524433. doi: 10.1101/2023.01.17.524433. Preprint. PubMed 36711516.
Backbone
  Vector backbone: GEARBOCS 2.0
  Vector type: AAV, CRISPR
Growth in bacteria
  Bacterial resistance: Ampicillin, 100 μg/mL
  Growth temperature: 37°C
  Growth strain: NEB Stable
  Copy number: High Copy
Gene/Insert
  Gene/Insert name: sgRNA
  Species: M. musculus (mouse)
  Entrez Gene: Sparcl1 (a.k.a. Ecm2, Sc1, hevin, mast9)
Terms and licenses: Academic/Nonprofit Terms; Industry Terms: Not Available to Industry
Depositor comments: Please visit https://doi.org/10.1101/2023.01.17.524433 for bioRxiv preprint.
How to cite: GEARBOCS-SPARCL1-GeneTRAP was a gift from Cagla Eroglu (Addgene plasmid # 218184 ; http://n2t.net/addgene:218184 ; RRID:Addgene_218184)
