[The description below was written by a language model from this plasmid's Addgene catalogue record and pLannotate feature annotations shown in this document.]
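Description:
GEARBOCS-SPARCL1-GeneTRAP is an AAV transfer plasmid for CRISPR editing, built on the GEARBOCS 2.0 backbone and intended to knock out and gene-trap mouse Sparcl1 (Hevin) at the same time. It is maintained in bacteria through a high-copy ColE1/pUC-type origin with ampicillin selection (AmpR under its own promoter). An f1 origin and small remnants of lacZα, bom and rop remain from the parental cloning vector. The recombination-tolerant growth strain listed is consistent with the presence of AAV2 inverted terminal repeats, which the annotation detects only as fragments at either end of the payload. These repeats define the region that would be packaged into AAV particles.

Between the ITRs, a human U6 Pol III promoter drives the deposited insert, an sgRNA against mouse Sparcl1, fused to the S. pyogenes Cas9 guide scaffold. Immediately downstream lies an mCherry coding sequence with no annotated promoter of its own. This fits a donor or trap reporter meant to be expressed only after insertion at the cut site in the target locus, although the table does not annotate splice acceptors or guide target sites flanking it. An SV40 poly(A) signal follows, annotated on the opposite strand.

A second unit carries a chimeric intron, a T7 promoter and Cre recombinase, ending in another SV40 poly(A) region. The roughly 840 nt stretch upstream of the intron is unannotated, so the promoter driving Cre is not stated, though the associated publication describes the system as a tool for in vivo gene editing in astrocytes. No Cas9 is encoded, so the nuclease must come from elsewhere. Cre could plausibly activate a Cre-dependent Cas9 allele in the host animal, but the record does not say so.
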