Features (pLannotate 1.2.2; 19 found; start..end, strand, type, name):
     12..39      +  repeat_region  AAV2 ITR (fragment): inverted terminal repeat of adeno-associated virus serotype 2 inverted
     68..95      +  repeat_region  AAV2 ITR (fragment): inverted terminal repeat of adeno-associated virus serotype 2 inverted
    145..385     +  promoter       U6 promoter: RNA polymerase III promoter for human U6 snRNA
    415..490     +  misc_RNA       gRNA scaffold: guide RNA scaffold for the Streptococcus pyogenes CRISPR/Cas9 system
    526..1230    +  CDS            mCherry: mCherry is a basic (constitutively fluorescent) red fluorescent protein published in 2004, derived from Discosoma sp.. It is reported to be a very rapidly-maturing monomer with low acid sensitivity.
   1272..1393    -  polyA_signal   SV40 poly(A) signal: SV40 polyadenylation signal
   2236..2368    +  intron         chimeric intron: chimera between introns from human β-globin and immunoglobulin heavy chain genes
   2413..2431    +  promoter       T7 promoter: promoter for bacteriophage T7 RNA polymerase
   2473..3498    +  CDS            cre: RECR_BPP1 - Experimental evidence at protein level: Swiss-Prot protein existence level 1. Catalyzes site-specific recombination between two 34-base- pair LOXP sites. Its role is to maintain the phage genome as a monomeric unit-copy plasmid in the lysogenic state. From Escherichia phage P1 (Bacteriophage P1).
   4131..4252    -  polyA_signal   SV40 poly(A) signal: SV40 polyadenylation signal
   4275..4343    -  CDS            large T antigen (fragment): large T antigen from SV40 (simian virus 40)
   4414..4544    +  repeat_region  AAV2 ITR (fragment): inverted terminal repeat of adeno-associated virus serotype 2 inverted
   4558..4715    +  CDS            lacZα (fragment): LacZα fragment of β-galactosidase; lacZ fragment
   4720..5175    +  rep_origin     f1 ori (sequence partly withheld): f1 bacteriophage origin of replication; arrow indicates direction of (+) strand synthesis
   5176..5225    -  misc_feature   bom (fragment): basis of mobility region from pBR322
   5327..5362    -  CDS            rop (fragment): Rop protein, which maintains plasmids at low copy number; rop
   5457..5561    +  promoter       AmpR promoter: bla
   5562..6422    +  CDS            AmpR: β-lactamase; bla; confers resistance to ampicillin, carbenicillin, and related antibiotics
   6593..7181    +  rep_origin     ori: high-copy-number ColE1/pMB1/pBR322/pUC origin of replication
>Addgene plasmid #218184 | GEARBOCS-SPARCL1-GeneTRAP | addgene full sequence | sequence record 430691 | Addgene NGS Result
CCTGCAGGCAGCTGCGCGCTCGCTCGCTCACTGAGGCCGCCCGGGCGTCGGGCGACCTTTGGTCGCCCGG
CCTCAGTGAGCGAGCGAGCGCGCAGAGAGGGAGTGGCCAACTCCATCACTAGGGGTTCCTGCGGCCGCAC
GCGTGAGGGCCTATTTCCCATGATTCCTTCATATTTGCATATACGATACAAGGCTGTTAGAGAGATAATT
GGAATTAATTTGACTGTAAACACAAAGATATTAGTACAAAATACGTGACGTAGAAAGTAATAATTTCTTG
GGTAGTTTGCAGTTTTAAAATTATGTTTTAAAATGGACTATCATATGCTTACCGTAACTTGAAAGTATTT
CGATTTCTTGGCTTTATATATCTTGTGGAAAGGACGAAACACCGGTGCGCCTTGGGAACCGCTGGTTTTA
GAGCTAGAAATAGCAAGTTAAAATAAGGCTAGTCCGTTATCAACTTGAAAAAGTGGCACCGAGTCGGTGC
TTTTTTGGATCCCCACAGCGGTTCCCAAGGCGCACGTGAGCAAGGGCGAGGAGGATAACATGGCCATCAT
CAAGGAGTTCATGCGCTTCAAGGTGCACATGGAGGGCTCCGTGAACGGCCACGAGTTCGAGATCGAGGGC
GAGGGCGAGGGCCGCCCCTACGAGGGCACCCAGACCGCCAAGCTGAAGGTGACCAAGGGTGGCCCCCTGC
CCTTCGCCTGGGACATCCTGTCCCCTCAGTTCATGTACGGCTCCAAGGCCTACGTGAAGCACCCCGCCGA
CATCCCCGACTACTTGAAGCTGTCCTTCCCCGAGGGCTTCAAGTGGGAGCGCGTGATGAACTTCGAGGAC
GGCGGCGTGGTGACCGTGACCCAGGACTCCTCCCTGCAGGACGGCGAGTTCATCTACAAGGTGAAGCTGC
GCGGCACCAACTTCCCCTCCGACGGCCCCGTAATGCAGAAGAAGACCATGGGCTGGGAGGCCTCCTCCGA
GCGGATGTACCCCGAGGACGGCGCCCTGAAGGGCGAGATCAAGCAGAGGCTGAAGCTGAAGGACGGCGGC
CACTACGACGCTGAGGTCAAGACCACCTACAAGGCCAAGAAGCCCGTGCAGCTGCCCGGCGCCTACAACG
TCAACATCAAGTTGGACATCACCTCCCACAACGAGGACTACACCATCGTGGAACAGTACGAACGCGCCGA
GGGCCGCCACTCCACCGGCGGCATGGACGAGCTGTACAAGTGCTGCATCATCCTGTAAGCGGCCGCTTCG
AGCAGACATGATAAGATACATTGATGAGTTTGGACAAACCACAACTAGAATGCAGTGAAAAAAATGCTTT
ATTTGTGAAATTTGTGATGCTATTGCTTTATTTGTAACCATTATAAGCTGCAATAAACAAGTTACCACAG
CGGTTCCCAAGGCGCACGTCGACTCTAGACTGCAGAGGGAGATCTAACATATCCTGGTGTGGAGTAGGGG
ACGCTGCTCTGACAGAGGCTCGGGGGCCTGAGCTGGCTCTGTGAGCTGGGGAGGAGGCAGACAGCCAGGC
CTTGTCTGCAAGCAGACCTGGCAGCATTGGGCTGGCCGCCCCCCAGGGCCTCCTCTTCATGCCCAGTGAA
TGACTCACCTTGGCACAGACACAATGTTCGGGGTGGGCACAGTGCCTGCTTCCCGCCGCACCCCAGCCCC
CCTCAAATGCCTTCCGAGAAGCCCATTGAGCAGGGGGCTTGCATTGCACCCCAGCCTGACAGCCTGGCAT
CTTGGGATAAAAGCAGCACAGCCCCCTAGGGGCTGCCCTTGCTGTGTGGCGCCACCGGCGGTGGAGAACA
AGGCTCTATTCAGCCTGTGCCCAGGAAAGGGGATCAGGGGATGCCCAGGCATGGACAGTGGGTGGCAGGG
GGGGAGAGGAGGGCTGTCTGCTTCCCAGAAGTCCAAGGACACAAATGGGTGAGGGGAGAGCTCTCCCCAT
AGCTGGGCTGCGGCCCAACCCCACCCCCTCAGGCTATGCCAGGGGGTGTTGCCAGGGGCACCCGGGCATC
GCCAGTCTAGCCCACTCCTTCATAAAGCCCTCGCATCCCAGGAGCGAGCAGAGCCAGAGCAGGTTGGAGA
GGAGACGCATCACCTCCGCTGCTCGCAAGCTTTATTGCGGTAGTTTATCACAGTTAAATTGCTAACGCAG
TCAGTGCTTCTGACACAACAGTCTCGAACTTAAGCTGCAGAAGTTGGTCGTGAGGCACTGGGCAGGTAAG
TATCAAGGTTACAAGACAGGTTTAAGGAGACCAATAGAAACTGGGCTTGTCGAGACAGAGAAGACTCTTG
CGTTTCTGATAGGCACCTATTGGTCTTACTGACATCCACTTTGCCTTTCTCTCCACAGGTGTCCACTCCC
AGTTCAATTACAGCTCTTAAGGCTAGAGTACTTAATACGACTCACTATAGGCTAGCGGTACCGCCACCAT
GCCCAAGAAGAAGAGGAAGGTGTCCAATCTCCTGACTGTTCACCAGAACCTCCCTGCGCTGCCAGTAGAT
GCCACTAGCGATGAGGTCAGGAAAAATCTCATGGATATGTTTAGGGATAGACAGGCGTTTTCTGAACACA
CCTGGAAAATGCTGCTTAGCGTGTGCCGATCCTGGGCAGCCTGGTGTAAGCTGAACAATCGCAAATGGTT
CCCCGCCGAGCCGGAGGACGTGCGCGATTACCTGCTGTATCTCCAGGCAAGAGGGCTGGCTGTCAAGACT
ATCCAGCAGCACTTGGGCCAACTGAATATGCTGCATCGACGCAGCGGGCTCCCCCGGCCTAGCGATTCAA
ACGCAGTCTCCCTTGTTATGAGGAGAATTAGAAAGGAAAACGTAGATGCGGGTGAGAGGGCTAAGCAGGC
TCTCGCTTTTGAGCGGACTGATTTCGACCAGGTCAGATCCCTGATGGAGAACAGCGATCGGTGCCAGGAC
ATCAGGAACCTCGCATTTCTGGGAATTGCATATAACACACTTCTGCGCATAGCTGAGATCGCCCGGATCA
GAGTGAAAGACATCAGTCGAACGGACGGCGGCCGGATGCTTATTCATATTGGACGCACAAAGACATTGGT
CAGCACCGCTGGCGTTGAAAAGGCCTTGTCCCTGGGCGTAACGAAGCTGGTGGAAAGATGGATCTCAGTG
TCCGGCGTGGCTGACGACCCTAATAATTACTTGTTCTGTCGAGTGAGAAAAAACGGAGTCGCCGCGCCCT
CTGCCACCAGCCAATTGAGTACACGGGCCCTTGAAGGGATCTTTGAGGCAACCCACCGACTCATATACGG
AGCCAAGGATGACAGTGGCCAGAGGTATCTCGCCTGGTCAGGTCATTCTGCTAGGGTGGGGGCCGCACGA
GACATGGCGCGGGCAGGAGTCTCCATACCAGAGATTATGCAAGCTGGAGGTTGGACAAATGTGAACATCG
TTATGAACTATATCCGCAATCTTGACTCTGAAACCGGGGCCATGGTGAGACTGCTCGAAGATGGTGACTA
GGAATTCGATATCTGCTGGAAGATGGCGATTAGCATATGGGCATTCACCGCGTGCCTTACTACGCGTATT
CTTAAGCAATAAGCGAATATAACACGGTCGATCTAAAAAGGTTAGCTGGGTGTGTTAGAAGCCCTGCAAG
ACGACCTGCGCATTATTACTCACGGTACGACGCATTATTACTCACGGTACGAGGCATTCACCGCGTGCCT
TACTACGCGTATTCTTAAGCAATAAGCGAATATAACACGGTCGATCTAAAAAGGTTAGCTGGGTGTGTTA
GAAGCCCTGCAAGACGACCTGGGCATTCACCGCGTGCCTTACTACGCGTATTCTTAAGCAATAAGCGAAT
ATAACACGGTCGATCTAAAAAGGTTAGCTGGGTGTGTTAGAAGCCCTGCAAGACGACCTGGGTACCGCAT
TATTACTCACGGTACGACGCATTATTACTCACGGTACGAGGCATTCACCGCGTGCCTTACTACGCGTATT
CTTAAGCAATAAGCGAATATAACACGGTCGATCTAAAAAGGTTAGCTGGGTGTGTTAGAAGCCCTGCAAG
ACGACCTGGGTACCAGGTAAAGCGGCCGCGACTCTGATATCAAGCTTGCGGCCGCTTCGAGCAGACATGA
TAAGATACATTGATGAGTTTGGACAAACCACAACTAGAATGCAGTGAAAAAAATGCTTTATTTGTGAAAT
TTGTGATGCTATTGCTTTATTTGTAACCATTATAAGCTGCAATAAACAAGTTAACAACAACAATTGCATT
CATTTTATGTTTCAGGTTCAGGGGGAGATGTGGGAGGTTTTTTAAAGCAAGTAAAACCTCTACAAATGTG
GTAAAATCGATAAGGATCTTCCTAGAGCATGGCTACGTAGATAAGTAGCATGGCGGGTTAATCATTAACT
ACAAGGAACCCCTAGTGATGGAGTTGGCCACTCCCTCTCTGCGCGCTCGCTCGCTCACTGAGGCCGGGCG
ACCAAAGGTCGCCCGACGCCCGGGCTTTGCCCGGGCGGCCTCAGTGAGCGAGCGAGCGCGCAGCCTTAAT
TAACCTAATTCACTGGCCGTCGTTTTACAACGTCGTGACTGGGAAAACCCTGGCGTTACCCAACTTAATC
GCCTTGCAGCACATCCCCCTTTCGCCAGCTGGCGTAATAGCGAAGAGGCCCGCACCGATCGCCCTTCCCA
ACAGTTGCGCAGCCTGAATGGCGAATGGG
[124 nt withheld, positions 4720-4843]
C
[91 nt withheld, positions 4845-4935]
A
[49 nt withheld, positions 4937-4985]
CCTTTGACGTTGGAGTCCACGTTCTTT
[37 nt withheld, positions 5013-5049]
ACTCTATCTCGGGCTATTCTTTTGATTTATAAGGGATTTTGCCGATTTCGGTCTATTGGTTAAAAAATGA
GCTGATTTAACAAAAATTTAACGCGAATTTTAACAAAATATTAACGTTTACAATTTTATGGTGCACTCTC
AGTACAATCTGCTCTGATGCCGCATAGTTAAGCCAGCCCCGACACCCGCCAACACCCGCTGACGCGCCCT
GACGGGCTTGTCTGCTCCCGGCATCCGCTTACAGACAAGCTGTGACCGTCTCCGGGAGCTGCATGTGTCA
GAGGTTTTCACCGTCATCACCGAAACGCGCGAGACGAAAGGGCCTCGTGATACGCCTATTTTTATAGGTT
AATGTCATGATAATAATGGTTTCTTAGACGTCAGGTGGCACTTTTCGGGGAAATGTGCGCGGAACCCCTA
TTTGTTTATTTTTCTAAATACATTCAAATATGTATCCGCTCATGAGACAATAACCCTGATAAATGCTTCA
ATAATATTGAAAAAGGAAGAGTATGAGTATTCAACATTTCCGTGTCGCCCTTATTCCCTTTTTTGCGGCA
TTTTGCCTTCCTGTTTTTGCTCACCCAGAAACGCTGGTGAAAGTAAAAGATGCTGAAGATCAGTTGGGTG
CACGAGTGGGTTACATCGAACTGGATCTCAACAGCGGTAAGATCCTTGAGAGTTTTCGCCCCGAAGAACG
TTTTCCAATGATGAGCACTTTTAAAGTTCTGCTATGTGGCGCGGTATTATCCCGTATTGACGCCGGGCAA
GAGCAACTCGGTCGCCGCATACACTATTCTCAGAATGACTTGGTTGAGTACTCACCAGTCACAGAAAAGC
ATCTTACGGATGGCATGACAGTAAGAGAATTATGCAGTGCTGCCATAACCATGAGTGATAACACTGCGGC
CAACTTACTTCTGACAACGATCGGAGGACCGAAGGAGCTAACCGCTTTTTTGCACAACATGGGGGATCAT
GTAACTCGCCTTGATCGTTGGGAACCGGAGCTGAATGAAGCCATACCAAACGACGAGCGTGACACCACGA
TGCCTGTAGCAATGGCAACAACGTTGCGCAAACTATTAACTGGCGAACTACTTACTCTAGCTTCCCGGCA
ACAATTAATAGACTGGATGGAGGCGGATAAAGTTGCAGGACCACTTCTGCGCTCGGCCCTTCCGGCTGGC
TGGTTTATTGCTGATAAATCTGGAGCCGGTGAGCGTGGGTCTCGCGGTATCATTGCAGCACTGGGGCCAG
ATGGTAAGCCCTCCCGTATCGTAGTTATCTACACGACGGGGAGTCAGGCAACTATGGATGAACGAAATAG
ACAGATCGCTGAGATAGGTGCCTCACTGATTAAGCATTGGTAACTGTCAGACCAAGTTTACTCATATATA
CTTTAGATTGATTTAAAACTTCATTTTTAATTTAAAAGGATCTAGGTGAAGATCCTTTTTGATAATCTCA
TGACCAAAATCCCTTAACGTGAGTTTTCGTTCCACTGAGCGTCAGACCCCGTAGAAAAGATCAAAGGATC
TTCTTGAGATCCTTTTTTTCTGCGCGTAATCTGCTGCTTGCAAACAAAAAAACCACCGCTACCAGCGGTG
GTTTGTTTGCCGGATCAAGAGCTACCAACTCTTTTTCCGAAGGTAACTGGCTTCAGCAGAGCGCAGATAC
CAAATACTGTTCTTCTAGTGTAGCCGTAGTTAGGCCACCACTTCAAGAACTCTGTAGCACCGCCTACATA
CCTCGCTCTGCTAATCCTGTTACCAGTGGCTGCTGCCAGTGGCGATAAGTCGTGTCTTACCGGGTTGGAC
TCAAGACGATAGTTACCGGATAAGGCGCAGCGGTCGGGCTGAACGGGGGGTTCGTGCACACAGCCCAGCT
TGGAGCGAACGACCTACACCGAACTGAGATACCTACAGCGTGAGCTATGAGAAAGCGCCACGCTTCCCGA
AGGGAGAAAGGCGGACAGGTATCCGGTAAGCGGCAGGGTCGGAACAGGAGAGCGCACGAGGGAGCTTCCA
GGGGGAAACGCCTGGTATCTTTATAGTCCTGTCGGGTTTCGCCACCTCTGACTTGAGCGTCGATTTTTGT
GATGCTCGTCAGGGGGGCGGAGCCTATGGAAAAACGCCAGCAACGCGGCCTTTTTACGGTTCCTGGCCTT
TTGCTGGCCTTTTGCTCACATGT
